>Addgene plasmid #77918 | STK17A gRNA (BRDN0001147331) | addgene full sequence | sequence record 188652 | Addgene Assembled Sequence
CCCGGGTGCAAAGATGGATAAAGTTTTAAACAGAGAGGAATCTTTGCAGCTAATGGACCTTCTAGGTCTT
GAAAGGAGTGGGAATTGGCTCCGGTGCCCGTCAGTGGGCAGAGCGCACATCGCCCACAGTCCCCGAGAAG
TTGGGGGGAGGGGTCGGCAATTGATCCGGTGCCTAGAGAAGGTGGCGCGGGGTAAACTGGGAAAGTGATG
TCGTGTACTGGCTCCGCCTTTTTCCCGAGGGTGGGGGAGAACCGTATATAAGTGCAGTAGTCGCCGTGAA
CGTTCTTTTTCGCAACGGGTTTGCCGCCAGAACACAGGTAAGTGCCGTGTGTGGTTCCCGCGGGCCTGGC
CTCTTTACGGGTTATGGCCCTTGCGTGCCTTGAATTACTTCCACCTGGCTGCAGTACGTGATTCTTGATC
CCGAGCTTCGGGTTGGAAGTGGGTGGGAGAGTTCGAGGCCTTGCGCTTAAGGAGCCCCTTCGCCTCGTGC
TTGAGTTGAGGCCTGGCCTGGGCGCTGGGGCCGCCGCGTGCGAATCTGGTGGCACCTTCGCGCCTGTCTC
GCTGCTTTCGATAAGTCTCTAGCCATTTAAAATTTTTGATGACCTGCTGCGACGCTTTTTTTCTGGCAAG
ATAGTCTTGTAAATGCGGGCCAAGATCTGCACACTGGTATTTCGGTTTTTGGGGCCGCGGGCGGCGACGG
GGCCCGTGCGTCCCAGCGCACATGTTCGGCGAGGCGGGGCCTGCGAGCGCGGCCACCGAGAATCGGACGG
GGGTAGTCTCAAGCTGGCCGGCCTGCTCTGGTGCCTGGCCTCGCGCCGCCGTGTATCGCCCCGCCCTGGG
CGGCAAGGCTGGCCCGGTCGGCACCAGTTGCGTGAGCGGAAAGATGGCCGCTTCCCGGCCCTGCTGCAGG
GAGCTCAAAATGGAGGACGCGGCGCTCGGGAGAGCGGGCGGGTGAGTCACCCACACAAAGGAAAAGGGCC
TTTCCGTCCTCAGCCGTCGCTTCATGTGACTCCACGGAGTACCGGGCGCCGTCCAGGCACCTCGATTAGT
TCTCGAGCTTTTGGAGTACGTCGTCTTTAGGTTGGGGGGAGGGGTTTTATGCGATGGAGTTTCCCCACAC
TGAGTGGGTGGAGACTGAAGTTAGGCCAGCTTGGCACTTGATGTAATTCTCCTTGGAATTTGCCCTTTTT
GAGTTTGGATCTTGGTTCATTCTCAAGCCTCAGACAGTGGTTCAAAGTTTTTTTCTTCCATTTCAGGTGT
CGTGACGTACGGCCACCATGACCGAGTACAAGCCCACGGTGCGCCTCGCCACCCGCGACGACGTCCCCAG
GGCCGTACGCACCCTCGCCGCCGCGTTCGCCGACTACCCCGCCACGCGCCACACCGTCGATCCGGACCGC
CACATCGAGCGGGTCACCGAGCTGCAAGAACTCTTCCTCACGCGCGTCGGGCTCGACATCGGCAAGGTGT
GGGTCGCGGACGACGGCGCCGCCGTGGCGGTCTGGACCACGCCGGAGAGCGTCGAAGCGGGGGCGGTGTT
CGCCGAGATCGGCCCGCGCATGGCCGAGTTGAGCGGTTCCCGGCTGGCCGCGCAGCAACAGATGGAAGGC
CTCCTGGCGCCGCACCGGCCCAAGGAGCCCGCGTGGTTCCTGGCCACCGTCGGAGTCTCGCCCGACCACC
AGGGCAAGGGTCTGGGCAGCGCCGTCGTGCTCCCCGGAGTGGAGGCGGCCGAGCGCGCCGGGGTGCCCGC
CTTCCTGGAGACCTCCGCGCCCCGCAACCTCCCCTTCTACGAGCGGCTCGGCTTCACCGTCACCGCCGAC
GTCGAGGTGCCCGAAGGACCGCGCACCTGGTGCATGACCCGCAAGCCCGGTGCCTGAACGCGTTAAGTCG
ACAATCAACCTCTGGATTACAAAATTTGTGAAAGATTGACTGGTATTCTTAACTATGTTGCTCCTTTTAC
GCTATGTGGATACGCTGCTTTAATGCCTTTGTATCATGCTATTGCTTCCCGTATGGCTTTCATTTTCTCC
TCCTTGTATAAATCCTGGTTGCTGTCTCTTTATGAGGAGTTGTGGCCCGTTGTCAGGCAACGTGGCGTGG
TGTGCACTGTGTTTGCTGACGCAACCCCCACTGGTTGGGGCATTGCCACCACCTGTCAGCTCCTTTCCGG
GACTTTCGCTTTCCCCCTCCCTATTGCCACGGCGGAACTCATCGCCGCCTGCCTTGCCCGCTGCTGGACA
GGGGCTCGGCTGTTGGGCACTGACAATTCCGTGGTGTTGTCGGGGAAATCATCGTCCTTTCCTTGGCTGC
TCGCCTGTGTTGCCACCTGGATTCTGCGCGGGACGTCCTTCTGCTACGTCCCTTCGGCCCTCAATCCAGC
GGACCTTCCTTCCCGCGGCCTGCTGCCGGCTCTGCGGCCTCTTCCGCGTCTTCGCCTTCGCCCTCAGACG
AGTCGGATCTCCCTTTGGGCCGCCTCCCCGCGTCGACTTTAAGACCAATGACTTACAAGGCAGCTGTAGA
TCTTAGCCACTTTTTAAAAGAAAAGGGGGGACTGGAAGGGCTAATTCACTCCCAACGAAGACAAGATCTG
CTTTTTGCTTGTACTGGGTCTCTCTGGTTAGACCAGATCTGAGCCTGGGAGCTCTCTGGCTAACTAGGGA
ACCCACTGCTTAAGCCTCAATAAAGCTTGCCTTGAGTGCTTCAAGTAGTGTGTGCCCGTCTGTTGTGTGA
CTCTGGTAACTAGAGATCCCTCAGACCCTTTTAGTCAGTGTGGAAAATCTCTAGCAGTACGTATAGTAGT
TCATGTCATCTTATTATTCAGTATTTATAACTTGCAAAGAAATGAATATCAGAGAGTGAGAGGAACTTGT
TTATTGCAGCTTATAATGGTTACAAATAAAGCAATAGCATCACAAATTTCACAAATAAAGCATTTTTTTC
ACTGCATTCTAGTTGTGGTTTGTCCAAACTCATCAATGTATCTTATCATGTCTGGCTCTAGCTATCCCGC
CCCTAACTCCGCCCATCCCGCCCCTAACTCCGCCCAGTTCCGCCCATTCTCCGCCCCATGGCTGACTAAT
TTTTTTTATTTATGCAGAGGCCGAGGCCGCCTCGGCCTCTGAGCTATTCCAGAAGTAGTGAGGAGGCTTT
TTTGGAGGCCTAGGGACGTACCCAATTCGCCCTATAGTGAGTCGTATTACGCGCGCTCACTGGCCGTCGT
TTTACAACGTCGTGACTGGGAAAACCCTGGCGTTACCCAACTTAATCGCCTTGCAGCACATCCCCCTTTC
GCCAGCTGGCGTAATAGCGAAGAGGCCCGCACCGATCGCCCTTCCCAACAGTTGCGCAGCCTGAATGGCG
AATGGG
[124 nt withheld, positions 3367-3490]
C
[91 nt withheld, positions 3492-3582]
A
[49 nt withheld, positions 3584-3632]
CCTTTGACGTTGGAGTCCACGTTCTTT
[37 nt withheld, positions 3660-3696]
ACCCTATCTCGGTCTATTCTTTTGATTTATAAGGGATTTTGCCGATTTCGGCCTATTGGTTAAAAAATGA
GCTGATTTAACAAAAATTTAACGCGAATTTTAACAAAATATTAACGCTTACAATTTAGGTGGCACTTTTC
GGGGAAATGTGCGCGGAACCCCTATTTGTTTATTTTTCTAAATACATTCAAATATGTATCCGCTCATGAG
ACAATAACCCTGATAAATGCTTCAATAATATTGAAAAAGGAAGAGTATGAGTATTCAACATTTCCGTGTC
GCCCTTATTCCCTTTTTTGCGGCATTTTGCCTTCCTGTTTTTGCTCACCCAGAAACGCTGGTGAAAGTAA
AAGATGCTGAAGATCAGTTGGGTGCACGAGTGGGTTACATCGAACTGGATCTCAACAGCGGTAAGATCCT
TGAGAGTTTTCGCCCCGAAGAACGTTTTCCAATGATGAGCACTTTTAAAGTTCTGCTATGTGGCGCGGTA
TTATCCCGTATTGACGCCGGGCAAGAGCAACTCGGTCGCCGCATACACTATTCTCAGAATGACTTGGTTG
AGTACTCACCAGTCACAGAAAAGCATCTTACGGATGGCATGACAGTAAGAGAATTATGCAGTGCTGCCAT
AACCATGAGTGATAACACTGCGGCCAACTTACTTCTGACAACGATCGGAGGACCGAAGGAGCTAACCGCT
TTTTTGCACAACATGGGGGATCATGTAACTCGCCTTGATCGTTGGGAACCGGAGCTGAATGAAGCCATAC
CAAACGACGAGCGTGACACCACGATGCCTGTAGCAATGGCAACAACGTTGCGCAAACTATTAACTGGCGA
ACTACTTACTCTAGCTTCCCGGCAACAATTAATAGACTGGATGGAGGCGGATAAAGTTGCAGGACCACTT
CTGCGCTCGGCCCTTCCGGCTGGCTGGTTTATTGCTGATAAATCTGGAGCCGGTGAGCGTGGGTCTCGCG
GTATCATTGCAGCACTGGGGCCAGATGGTAAGCCCTCCCGTATCGTAGTTATCTACACGACGGGGAGTCA
GGCAACTATGGATGAACGAAATAGACAGATCGCTGAGATAGGTGCCTCACTGATTAAGCATTGGTAACTG
TCAGACCAAGTTTACTCATATATACTTTAGATTGATTTAAAACTTCATTTTTAATTTAAAAGGATCTAGG
TGAAGATCCTTTTTGATAATCTCATGACCAAAATCCCTTAACGTGAGTTTTCGTTCCACTGAGCGTCAGA
CCCCGTAGAAAAGATCAAAGGATCTTCTTGAGATCCTTTTTTTCTGCGCGTAATCTGCTGCTTGCAAACA
AAAAAACCACCGCTACCAGCGGTGGTTTGTTTGCCGGATCAAGAGCTACCAACTCTTTTTCCGAAGGTAA
CTGGCTTCAGCAGAGCGCAGATACCAAATACTGTTCTTCTAGTGTAGCCGTAGTTAGGCCACCACTTCAA
GAACTCTGTAGCACCGCCTACATACCTCGCTCTGCTAATCCTGTTACCAGTGGCTGCTGCCAGTGGCGAT
AAGTCGTGTCTTACCGGGTTGGACTCAAGACGATAGTTACCGGATAAGGCGCAGCGGTCGGGCTGAACGG
GGGGTTCGTGCACACAGCCCAGCTTGGAGCGAACGACCTACACCGAACTGAGATACCTACAGCGTGAGCT
ATGAGAAAGCGCCACGCTTCCCGAAGGGAGAAAGGCGGACAGGTATCCGGTAAGCGGCAGGGTCGGAACA
GGAGAGCGCACGAGGGAGCTTCCAGGGGGAAACGCCTGGTATCTTTATAGTCCTGTCGGGTTTCGCCACC
TCTGACTTGAGCGTCGATTTTTGTGATGCTCGTCAGGGGGGCGGAGCCTATGGAAAAACGCCAGCAACGC
GGCCTTTTTACGGTTCCTGGCCTTTTGCTGGCCTTTTGCTCACATGTTCTTTCCTGCGTTATCCCCTGAT
TCTGTGGATAACCGTATTACCGCCTTTGAGTGAGCTGATACCGCTCGCCGCAGCCGAACGACCGAGCGCA
GCGAGTCAGTGAGCGAGGAAGCGGAAGAGCGCCCAATACGCAAACCGCCTCTCCCCGCGCGTTGGCCGAT
TCATTAATGCAGCTGGCACGACAGGTTTCCCGACTGGAAAGCGGGCAGTGAGCGCAACGCAATTAATGTG
AGTTAGCTCACTCATTAGGCACCCCAGGCTTTACACTTTATGCTTCCGGCTCGTATGTTGTGTGGAATTG
TGAGCGGATAACAATTTCACACAGGAAACAGCTATGACCATGATTACGCCAAGCGCGCAATTAACCCTCA
CTAAAGGGAACAAAAGCTGGAGCTGCAAGCTTAATGTAGTCTTATGCAATACTCTTGTAGTCTTGCAACA
TGGTAACGATGAGTTAGCAACATGCCTTACAAGGAGAGAAAAAGCACCGTGCATGCCGATTGGTGGAAGT
AAGGTGGTACGATCGTGCCTTATTAGGAAGGCAACAGACGGGTCTGACATGGATTGGACGAACCACTGAA
TTGCCGCATTGCAGAGATATTGTATTTAAGTGCCTAGCTCGATACATAAACGGGTCTCTCTGGTTAGACC
AGATCTGAGCCTGGGAGCTCTCTGGCTAACTAGGGAACCCACTGCTTAAGCCTCAATAAAGCTTGCCTTG
AGTGCTTCAAGTAGTGTGTGCCCGTCTGTTGTGTGACTCTGGTAACTAGAGATCCCTCAGACCCTTTTAG
TCAGTGTGGAAAATCTCTAGCAGTGGCGCCCGAACAGGGACTTGAAAGCGAAAGGGAAACCAGAGGAGCT
CTCTCGACGCAGGACTCGGCTTGCTGAAGCGCGCACGGCAAGAGGCGAGGGGCGGCGACTGGTGAGTACG
CCAAAAATTTTGACTAGCGGAGGCTAGAAGGAGAGAGATGGGTGCGAGAGCGTCAGTATTAAGCGGGGGA
GAATTAGATCGCGATGGGAAAAAATTCGGTTAAGGCCAGGGGGAAAGAAAAAATATAAATTAAAACATAT
AGTATGGGCAAGCAGGGAGCTAGAACGATTCGCAGTTAATCCTGGCCTGTTAGAAACATCAGAAGGCTGT
AGACAAATACTGGGACAGCTACAACCATCCCTTCAGACAGGATCAGAAGAACTTAGATCATTATATAATA
CAGTAGCAACCCTCTATTGTGTGCATCAAAGGATAGAGATAAAAGACACCAAGGAAGCTTTAGACAAGAT
AGAGGAAGAGCAAAACAAAAGTAAGACCACCGCACAGCAAGCGGCCGCTGATCTTCAGACCTGGAGGAGG
AGATATGAGGGACAATTGGAGAAGTGAATTATATAAATATAAAGTAGTAAAAATTGAACCATTAGGAGTA
GCACCCACCAAGGCAAAGAGAAGAGTGGTGCAGAGAGAAAAAAGAGCAGTGGGAATAGGAGCTTTGTTCC
TTGGGTTCTTGGGAGCAGCAGGAAGCACTATGGGCGCAGCGTCAATGACGCTGACGGTACAGGCCAGACA
ATTATTGTCTGGTATAGTGCAGCAGCAGAACAATTTGCTGAGGGCTATTGAGGCGCAACAGCATCTGTTG
CAACTCACAGTCTGGGGCATCAAGCAGCTCCAGGCAAGAATCCTGGCTGTGGAAAGATACCTAAAGGATC
AACAGCTCCTGGGGATTTGGGGTTGCTCTGGAAAACTCATTTGCACCACTGCTGTGCCTTGGAATGCTAG
TTGGAGTAATAAATCTCTGGAACAGATTTGGAATCACACGACCTGGATGGAGTGGGACAGAGAAATTAAC
AATTACACAAGCTTAATACACTCCTTAATTGAAGAATCGCAAAACCAGCAAGAAAAGAATGAACAAGAAT
TATTGGAATTAGATAAATGGGCAAGTTTGTGGAATTGGTTTAACATAACAAATTGGCTGTGGTATATAAA
ATTATTCATAATGATAGTAGGAGGCTTGGTAGGTTTAAGAATAGTTTTTGCTGTACTTTCTATAGTGAAT
AGAGTTAGGCAGGGATATTCACCATTATCGTTTCAGACCCACCTCCCAACCCCGAGGGGACCCAGAGAGG
GCCTATTTCCCATGATTCCTTCATATTTGCATATACGATACAAGGCTGTTAGAGAGATAATTAGAATTAA
TTTGACTGTAAACACAAAGATATTAGTACAAAATACGTGACGTAGAAAGTAATAATTTCTTGGGTAGTTT
GCAGTTTTAAAATTATGTTTTAAAATGGACTATCATATGCTTACCGTAACTTGAAAGTATTTCGATTTCT
TGGCTTTATATATCTTGTGGAAAGGACGAAACACCGAAAAGGCCAAGATTGTCGGAGTTTTAGAGCTAGA
AATAGCAAGTTAAAATAAGGCTAGTCCGTTATCAACTTGAAAAAGTGGCACCGAGTCGGTGCTTTTTTAA
GCTTGGCGTAACTAGATCTTGAGACAAATGGCAGTATTCATCCACAATTTTAAAAGAAAAGGGGGGATTG
GGGGGTACAGTGCAGGGGAAAGAATAGTAGACATAATAGCAACAGACATACAAACTAAAGAATTACAAAA
ACAAATTACAAAAATTCAAAATTTTCGGGTTTATTACAGGGACAGCAGAGATCCACTTTGGCGCCGGCTC
GAGGGGG
Features (pLannotate 1.2.2; 29 found; start..end, strand, type, name):
     14..80      +  CDS            small t antigen (fragment): SV40 (simian virus 40) small t antigen
    106..317     +  promoter       EF-1α core promoter: core promoter for human elongation factor EF-1α
    318..1256    +  intron         EF-1α intron A: intron upstream of the start codon of human EF-1α
   1278..1877    +  CDS            PuroR (fragment): puromycin N-acetyltransferase; pac from Streptomyces; confers resistance to puromycin
   1893..2481    +  misc_feature   WPRE: woodchuck hepatitis virus posttranscriptional regulatory element
   2532..2551    +  misc_feature   cPPT/CTS (fragment): central polypurine tract and central termination sequence of HIV-1
   2553..2786    +  LTR            3' LTR (ΔU3): self-inactivating 3' long terminal repeat (LTR) from HIV-1
   2864..2985    +  polyA_signal   SV40 poly(A) signal: SV40 polyadenylation signal
   3025..3160    +  rep_origin     SV40 ori: SV40 origin of replication
   3181..3199    -  promoter       T7 promoter: promoter for bacteriophage T7 RNA polymerase
   3207..3362    +  CDS            lacZα (fragment): LacZα fragment of β-galactosidase; lacZ fragment
   3367..3795    +  rep_origin     f1 ori (sequence partly withheld): f1 bacteriophage origin of replication; arrow indicates direction of (+) strand synthesis
   3848..3952    +  promoter       AmpR promoter: bla
   3953..4813    +  CDS            AmpR: β-lactamase; bla; confers resistance to ampicillin, carbenicillin, and related antibiotics
   4984..5572    +  rep_origin     ori: high-copy-number ColE1/pMB1/pBR322/pUC origin of replication
   5755..5847    +  CDS            lacI (fragment): lac repressor; lacI; The lac repressor binds to the lac operator to inhibit transcription in E. coli. This inhibition can be relieved by adding lactose or isopropyl-β-D-thiogalactopyranoside (IPTG).
   5860..5881    +  protein_bind   CAP binding site: CAP binding activates transcription in the presence of cAMP. E. coli catabolite activator protein
   5896..5926    +  promoter       lac promoter: promoter for the E. coli lac operon
   5934..5950    +  protein_bind   lac operator: The lac repressor binds to the lac operator to inhibit transcription in E. coli. This inhibition can be relieved by adding lactose or isopropyl-β-D-thiogalactopyranoside (IPTG). lac repressor encoded by lacI
   5995..6013    +  promoter       T3 promoter: promoter for bacteriophage T3 RNA polymerase
   6041..6267    +  promoter       RSV promoter: Rous sarcoma virus enhancer/promoter
   6268..6448    +  LTR            5' LTR (truncated): truncated 5' long terminal repeat (LTR) from HIV-1
   6495..6620    +  misc_feature   HIV-1 Ψ: packaging signal of human immunodeficiency virus type 1
   6604..6967    +  CDS            HIV-1 gag (fragment): gag protein from human immunodeficiency virus 1; gag
   7113..7346    +  misc_feature   RRE: The Rev response element (RRE) of HIV-1 allows for Rev-dependent mRNA export from the nucleus to the cytoplasm.
   7723..7749    +  CDS            Rev (fragment): human immunodeficiency virus 1 (HIV-1) Rev protein; rev; enhances nuclear export of unspliced and incompletely spliced viral mRNAs
   7753..7993    +  promoter       U6 promoter: RNA polymerase III promoter for human U6 snRNA
   8023..8098    +  misc_RNA       gRNA scaffold: guide RNA scaffold for the Streptococcus pyogenes CRISPR/Cas9 system
   8154..8271    +  misc_feature   cPPT/CTS: central polypurine tract and central termination sequence of HIV-1
