[The description below was written by a language model from this plasmid's Addgene catalogue record and pLannotate feature annotations shown in this document.]
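Description:
STK17A gRNA (BRDN0001147331) is a third-generation lentiviral single-guide RNA plasmid built on the lentiGuide-Puro backbone and designed to target human STK17A (also known as DRAK1). The annotated 8.3 kb sequence shows the standard bacterial maintenance elements: a high-copy ColE1/pUC-type origin and a β-lactamase gene for ampicillin selection. It also carries an f1 origin, an SV40 origin and residual lac and T7/T3 promoter fragments inherited from the parental cloning vector.

The viral genome is transcribed from an RSV promoter fused to a truncated HIV-1 5' LTR, which makes packaging Tat-independent. It contains the Ψ packaging signal with a partial gag fragment, the Rev response element for nuclear export of the full-length RNA, and a cPPT/CTS, and it ends in a self-inactivating ΔU3 3' LTR followed by an SV40 polyadenylation signal. Two expression units sit between the LTRs. A human U6 RNA polymerase III promoter drives the STK17A-specific spacer joined to the Streptococcus pyogenes Cas9 guide RNA scaffold. Downstream of it, an EF-1α promoter with its first intron expresses puromycin N-acetyltransferase for selecting transduced mammalian cells, and a WPRE enhances transcript expression.

The plasmid does not encode Cas9, so it must be used together with a separate Cas9 vector or in cells that already express the nuclease. The guide was designed against a single STK17A reference transcript and belongs to a human kinome gRNA collection. It suits CRISPR-mediated disruption of this kinase gene in individual knockout experiments or for following up screen results.
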