Addgene plasmid #77918: STK17A gRNA (BRDN0001147331)
Purpose: 3rd generation lentiviral gRNA plasmid targeting human STK17A
Depositing lab: John Doench & David Root. Depositing organization: Broad Institute. Publication: Optimized sgRNA design to maximize activity and minimize off-target effects of CRISPR-Cas9. Doench JG, Fusi N, Sullender M, Hegde M, Vaimberg EW, Donovan KF, Smith I, Tothova Z, Wilen C, Orchard R, Virgin HW, Listgarten J, Root DE. Nat Biotechnol. 2016 Jan 18. doi: 10.1038/nbt.3437. PubMed 26780180.
Backbone
  Vector backbone: lentiGuide-Puro
  Backbone manufacturer: Zhang Lab (Addgene plasmid # 52963)
  Vector type: Mammalian Expression, Lentiviral, CRISPR
  Selectable markers: Puromycin
Growth in bacteria
  Bacterial resistance: Ampicillin, 100 μg/mL
  Growth temperature: 37°C
  Growth strain: DH5alpha
  Copy number: High Copy
Gene/Insert
  Gene/Insert name: STK17A (alt names: STK17A; NM_004760.2)
  gRNA/shRNA sequence: AAAAGGCCAAGATTGTCGGA
  Species: H. sapiens (human)
  Entrez Gene: STK17A (a.k.a. DRAK1)
  Promoter: hU6
  Cloning method: Unknown
  Sequencing primers: 5′ U6-F; 3′ pS2-R
Terms and licenses: Academic/Nonprofit Terms; Industry Terms: Not Available to Industry
Depositor comments: The gRNA was designed to target the following Genbank reference sequence(s): NM_004760.2. Note that this plasmid does NOT contain Cas9. It should be used in conjunction with lentiCas9-Blast (Addgene #52962) or otherwise with cell lines already expressing Cas9. Browse the full kinome gRNA library at http://www.addgene.org/pooled-library/broadgpp-human-kinome/ or visit http://www.broadinstitute.org/rnai/public/ for detailed protocols and information.
How to cite: STK17A gRNA (BRDN0001147331) was a gift from John Doench & David Root (Addgene plasmid # 77918 ; http://n2t.net/addgene:77918 ; RRID:Addgene_77918)
