>Addgene plasmid #77918 | STK17A gRNA (BRDN0001147331) | depositor partial sequence | sequence record 145378 | Target Sequence
AAAAGGCCAAGATTGTCGGA
