>Addgene plasmid #77918 | STK17A gRNA (BRDN0001147331) | addgene partial sequence | sequence record 188651 | hU6-F
AAATACGTGACGTAGAAAGTAATAATTTCTTGGGTAGTTTGCAGTTTTAAAATTATGTTTTAAAATGGAC
TATCATATGCTTACCGTAACTTGAAAGTATTTCGATTTCTTGGCTTTATATATCTTGTGGAAAGGACGAA
ACACCGAAAAGGCCAAGATTGTCGGAGTTTTAGAGCTAGAAATAGCAAGTTAAAATAAGGCTAGTCCGTT
ATCAACTTGAAAAAGTGGCACCGAGTCGGTGCTTTTTTAAGCTTGGCGTAACTAGATCTTGAGACAAATG
GCAGTATTCATCCACAATTTTAAAAGAAAAGGGGGGATTGGGGGGTACAGTGCAGGGGAAAGAATAGTAG
ACATAATAGCAACAGACATACAAACTAAAGAATTACAAAAACAAATTACAAAAATTCAAAATTTTCGGGT
TTATTACAGGGACAGCAGAGATCCACTTTGGCGCCGGCTCGAGGGGGCCCGGGTGCAAAGATGGATAAAG
TTTTAAACAGAGAGGAATCTTTGCAGCTAATGGACCTTCTAGGTCTTGAAAGGAGTGGGAATTGGCTCCG
GTGCCCGTCA
